Addgene plasmid #250542: pCS2_hsPum2_dreAdar1
Purpose: In vitro transcription (SP6 promoter) or mammalian expression (CMV promoter) of human Pum2 fused to the catalytic domain of zebrafish Adar1
Depositing lab: Daniel Cifuentes. Depositing organization: Boston University Medical Campus. Publication: RBPscan: A quantitative in vivo tool for profiling RNA-binding protein interactions. Kretov DA, Sanborn O, McIsaac T, Park E, Imrat I, Wu S, Regis M, Harvey LM, Cifuentes D. Mol Cell. 2026 Feb 6:S1097-2765(26)00023-7. doi: 10.1016/j.molcel.2026.01.003. PubMed 41653923.
Backbone
  Vector backbone: pCS2
  Vector type: Synthetic Biology
Growth in bacteria
  Bacterial resistance: Ampicillin, 100 μg/mL
  Growth temperature: 37°C
  Growth strain: DH5alpha
  Copy number: High Copy
Gene/Insert
  Gene/Insert name: hsPum2_dreAdar1
  Species: Synthetic
  Entrez Gene: PUM2 (a.k.a. PUMH2, PUML2)
  Cloning method: Gateway Cloning
Terms and licenses: Academic/Nonprofit Terms; Industry Terms: Not Available to Industry
How to cite: pCS2_hsPum2_dreAdar1 was a gift from Daniel Cifuentes (Addgene plasmid # 250542 ; http://n2t.net/addgene:250542 ; RRID:Addgene_250542)
