[The description below was written by a language model from this plasmid's Addgene catalogue record and pLannotate feature annotations shown in this document.]
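Description:
pCS2_hsPum2_dreAdar1 is an 8,371 nt pCS2-based plasmid with two uses: in vitro transcription of mRNA and direct expression in mammalian cells. It is propagated in E. coli as a high-copy plasmid through a ColE1/pUC-type origin and selected with ampicillin via the β-lactamase gene. An f1 phage origin and remnants of lac/lacZα sequences are also present as backbone carry-over. The insert was introduced by Gateway cloning.

The payload is a single synthetic fusion open reading frame. A FLAG epitope fragment sits at the N-terminus, followed by human PUM2, a sequence-specific RNA-binding protein that recognises Pumilio response elements in the 3'-UTRs of target mRNAs. Next come a short HA epitope segment and an adenosine deaminase domain of about 1.2 kb. The catalogue entry identifies this domain as the catalytic domain of zebrafish Adar1. The automated annotation labels it as a fragment of mouse Adarb1 (Adar2), which most likely reflects homology matching among ADAR deaminase domains rather than its actual origin.

The simian CMV IE94 enhancer/promoter lies upstream, running to the end of the circular sequence record, and is followed by an SP6 promoter just before the coding sequence. The same cassette can therefore be transcribed by cellular RNA polymerase II or by SP6 polymerase in vitro. An SV40 polyadenylation signal lies downstream, flanked by reverse-oriented T7 and T3 promoters.

Tethering an A-to-I editing domain to PUM2 should leave inosine edits on RNAs that the protein binds. This fits the associated publication, which describes a quantitative in vivo tool for profiling RNA-binding protein interactions.
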