Features (pLannotate 1.2.2; 18 found; start..end, strand, type, name):
     35..53      +  promoter       SP6 promoter: promoter for bacteriophage SP6 RNA polymerase
     91..111     +  CDS            FLAG (fragment): FLAG® epitope tag, followed by an enterokinase cleavage site
    112..3132    +  CDS            PUM2 (fragment): PUM2_HUMAN - Also known as KIAA0235, PUMH2. Experimental evidence at protein level: Swiss-Prot protein existence level 1. Sequence-specific RNA-binding protein that acts as a post- transcriptional repressor by binding the 3'-UTR of mRNA targets. Binds to an RNA consensus sequence, the Pumilio Response Element (PRE), 5'- UGUANAUA-3', that is related to the Nanos Response Element (NRE) (, PubMed:21397187). Mediates post-transcriptional repression of transcripts via different mechanisms: acts via direct recruitment of the CCR4-POP2-NOT deadenylase leading to translational inhibition and mRNA degr
   3136..3162    +  CDS            3xHA (fragment): three tandem HA epitope tags
   3169..4374    +  CDS            Adarb1 (fragment): RED1_MOUSE - Also known as Adar2, Red1. Experimental evidence at protein level: Swiss-Prot protein existence level 1. Catalyzes the hydrolytic deamination of adenosine to inosine in double-stranded RNA (dsRNA) referred to as A-to-I RNA editing. This may affect gene expression and function in a number of ways that include mRNA translation by changing codons and hence the amino acid sequence of proteins; pre-mRNA splicing by altering splice site recognition sequences; RNA stability by changing sequences involved in nuclease recognition; genetic stability in the case of RNA virus genomes by chang
   4401..4418    -  promoter       T7 promoter (fragment): promoter for bacteriophage T7 RNA polymerase
   4423..4557    -  polyA_signal   SV40 poly(A) signal: SV40 polyadenylation signal
   4670..4688    -  promoter       T3 promoter: promoter for bacteriophage T3 RNA polymerase
   4733..4749    -  protein_bind   lac operator: The lac repressor binds to the lac operator to inhibit transcription in E. coli. This inhibition can be relieved by adding lactose or isopropyl-β-D-thiogalactopyranoside (IPTG). lac repressor encoded by lacI
   4757..4787    -  promoter       lac promoter: promoter for the E. coli lac operon
   4802..4823    -  protein_bind   CAP binding site: CAP binding activates transcription in the presence of cAMP. E. coli catabolite activator protein
   4836..4928    -  CDS            lacI (fragment): lac repressor; lacI; The lac repressor binds to the lac operator to inhibit transcription in E. coli. This inhibition can be relieved by adding lactose or isopropyl-β-D-thiogalactopyranoside (IPTG).
   5111..5699    -  rep_origin     ori: high-copy-number ColE1/pMB1/pBR322/pUC origin of replication
   5870..6730    -  CDS            AmpR: β-lactamase; bla; confers resistance to ampicillin, carbenicillin, and related antibiotics
   6731..6835    -  promoter       AmpR promoter: bla
   6888..7316    -  rep_origin     f1 ori (sequence partly withheld): f1 bacteriophage origin of replication; arrow indicates direction of (+) strand synthesis
   7321..7387    -  CDS            lacZα (fragment): LacZα fragment of β-galactosidase; lacZ fragment
   7394..8371    +  promoter       CMV IE94 promoter: enhancer/promoter region of simian cytomegalovirus major immediate early transcription unit IE94
>Addgene plasmid #250542 | pCS2_hsPum2_dreAdar1 | addgene full sequence | sequence record 498179 | Addgene NGS Result
CGCCATTCTGCCTGGGGACGTCGGAGCAAGCTTGATTTAGGTGACACTATAGAATACAAGCTACTTGTTC
TTTTTGCAGCCACCATGGACTACAAGGACGACGACGACAAGTCCCAGCCTATTATGGTACAGAGAAGATC
TGGACAGGGTTTTCATGGAAACAGTGAAGTAAATGCAATACTGTCTCCGCGATCAGAAAGTGGAGGCCTT
GGTGTGAGCATGGTAGAATATGTATTAAGTTCTTCTCCTGCTGATAAATTGGATTCTCGATTTAGGAAGG
GAAATTTTGGCACTAGAGATGCTGAAACAGATGGACCTGAGAAAGGAGATCAAAAAGGCAAGGCTTCTCC
ATTTGAGGAGGACCAAAACAGAGATCTTAAACAAGGAGATGATGATGATTCTAAAATAAATGGCAGAGGT
TTGCCAAATGGAATGGATGCCGATTGCAAAGATTTTAATCGTACTCCTGGAAGTCGTCAAGCCTCTCCAA
CTGAAGTAGTTGAGCGCTTGGGCCCCAATACTAATCCCTCAGAAGGACTGGGGCCTCTTCCTAATCCTAC
AGCTAATAAACCACTTGTTGAAGAATTTTCAAATCCTGAAACTCAGAATCTGGATGCCATGGAACAAGTT
GGTCTGGAATCCTTACAGTTTGACTATCCTGGTAATCAGGTACCAATGGACTCTTCAGGAGCTACTGTAG
GCCTTTTTGACTACAATTCCCAGCAGCAGCTCTTTCAGAGGACTAATGCACTAACAGTTCAACAGTTAAC
TGCAGCTCAACAGCAGCAATATGCATTAGCAGCAGCTCAGCAGCCACATATAGCTGGTGTATTCTCAGCA
GGCCTTGCTCCAGCTGCATTTGTGCCAAATCCATACATTATTAGTGCTGCTCCTCCAGGGACCGATCCGT
ATACTGCAGCAGGATTGGCTGCAGCAGCTACATTAGCAGGTCCAGCAGTGGTTCCACCTCAGTATTACGG
CGTTCCATGGGGGGTGTATCCAGCCAACTTATTTCAGCAGCAAGCTGCAGCTGCGGCAAATAACACAGCC
AGTCAGCAAGCAGCATCACAAGCTCAGCCTGGACAGCAACAGGTTCTCCGTGCTGGAGCAGGTCAGCGTC
CTCTTACTCCCAATCAGGGTCAGCAAGGGCAGCAAGCAGAATCACTTGCGGCAGCTGCAGCAGCAAATCC
AACATTGGCTTTTGGTCAGGGTCTTGCTACTGGCATGCCAGGCTATCAAGTACTAGCTCCAACTGCCTAT
TATGATCAGACTGGTGCCTTAGTGGTTGGCCCTGGAGCAAGGACTGGCCTTGGAGCTCCAGTTCGGTTAA
TGGCTCCAACACCTGTTTTAATTAGTTCAGCAGCAGCACAAGCTGCAGCAGCAGCAGCAGCTGGAGGAAC
TGCAAGTAGCCTTACAGGCAGCACAAATGGTCTGTTTCGGCCAATTGGCACTCAGCCACCACAGCAGCAG
CAACAGCAGCCAAGCACTAATCTGCAATCTAATTCATTTTATGGAAGCAGTTCTTTGACTAATAGCTCCC
AGAGTAGTTCTTTATTTTCTCATGGACCTGGTCAACCTGGAAGTACATCTCTTGGCTTTGGAAGTGGTAA
CTCTTTGGGTGCTGCTATAGGCTCAGCCCTCAGTGGATTTGGTTCATCAGTTGGCAGTTCTGCAAGTAGT
AGTGCCACAAGGAGAGAGTCTCTATCTACTAGCTCTGACTTGTACAAAAGATCTAGTAGCAGCCTAGCAC
CCATAGGGCAACCATTTTACAATAGTCTGGGATTTTCCTCCTCTCCAAGTCCAATAGGCATGCCTCTGCC
AAGCCAAACTCCAGGACATTCACTTACGCCACCGCCATCACTTTCATCACATGGATCCTCATCCAGTTTG
CATTTAGGAGGACTGACAAATGGTAGTGGTCGATATATCTCTGCAGCACCTGGAGCAGAAGCAAAATATC
GAAGTGCTTCAAGCACTTCCAGTCTATTTAGCTCCAGCAGCCAGCTCTTTCCTCCTTCCCGGCTTCGGTA
TAATAGGTCTGATATTATGCCTTCTGGCCGCAGTAGATTATTGGAAGATTTCAGAAACAACCGCTTCCCA
AACCTTCAGCTTAGAGACTTGATTGGACATATAGTTGAGTTTTCTCAAGACCAGCATGGTTCTAGATTCA
TACAGCAAAAACTAGAGAGAGCTACTCCAGCTGAGCGACAGATGGTATTTAATGAAATTCTGCAAGCAGC
CTATCAATTAATGACTGATGTTTTTGGCAACTATGTTATACAGAAGTTTTTTGAGTTTGGGAGTCTGGAT
CAAAAATTAGCCCTGGCTACTCGTATTCGTGGTCATGTTCTACCCTTAGCCTTGCAGATGTATGGCTGCC
GCGTTATTCAGAAAGCATTAGAATCTATTTCTTCTGACCAGCAGAGTGAAATGGTAAAGGAGCTGGATGG
TCATGTGCTCAAATGTGTGAAAGATCAGAATGGAAACCATGTTGTACAAAAATGTATCGAATGTGTTCAG
CCACAGTCACTACAGTTCATCATTGATGCTTTCAAGGGACAAGTATTTGTGCTTTCAACTCATCCTTATG
GCTGCAGAGTAATTCAGCGCATCCTAGAGCATTGCACTGCAGAACAGACCTTACCTATCTTAGAAGAACT
CCACCAACATACAGAGCAGTTGGTACAGGATCAGTATGGCAATTATGTTATTCAGCATGTACTGGAACAC
GGTCGACCTGAAGACAAGAGCAAAATTGTTTCCGAAATCAGGGGAAAGGTTTTAGCCCTGAGTCAACACA
AATTTGCCAGCAATGTAGTAGAAAAGTGTGTTACTCATGCCTCCCGTGCTGAGAGAGCTTTACTGATTGA
CGAGGTTTGCTGCCAGAATGATGGTCCTCACAGTGCCTTATACACCATGATGAAGGACCAGTATGCCAAT
TACGTGGTTCAAAAGATGATTGATATGGCTGAACCTGCTCAGAGAAAGATAATCATGCACAAGATTCGAC
CTCACATTACTACTTTGCGCAAATACACATACGGGAAGCATATACTGGCCAAGTTGGAAAAGTATTATTT
GAAGAATAGCCCGGACCTAGGACCTATTGGAGGACCACCAAATGGAATGCTGATGTACCCATACGATGTT
CCAGATTACGCTGGCGGACAGCTGGACCAAACACCGTCCCGACAGCCAATCCCCAGGGAGGGACTTCAGC
TGCATTTGCCCCAGGTCCTCGCGGATGCGGTCTCTCGTTTAGTTGTGGATAAGTTCAGCGAGCTGACAGA
CAACTTCTCGTCTCCACATGCACGGCGGAAAGTCCTGGCAGGAGTTGTCATGACAACCGGTAAGGATGTG
ATGGACGCTCAGGTGATTTGTGTGACGACGGGAACCAAGTGTATAAACGGAGAGTACATGAGCGATCGAG
GACTGGCCCTTAATGACTGCCATGCTGAGATCATCGCACGGCGCTCACTCATTAGATACCTGTACAATCA
GCTGGAATACTTCCTCAGCGACAGCACTGAAGAACATGAGAAATCCATATTCAGATGGTGCAGTGAACAT
GGCTACCGGCTAAAAGATGATATTCAATTCCATCTGTATATCAGCACGTCGCCCTGTGGAGACGCCCGGA
TCTTCTCCCCTCATGAGGCTGGTGCCGAGGACCAGGGTGACCGACATCCAAACCGCAAGGCCCGTGGACA
ACTACGAACCAAGATTGAGTCTGGAGAAGGAACGATACCTGTTCGTACGAGTAACACCATTCAGACTTGG
GATGGAGTCCTGCAGGGAGAGCGACTGCTAACCATGTCATGCAGTGACAAAATTGCCAGATGGAACGTGA
TCGGAGTACAGGGATCTCTTCTGAGTTACTTCACAGAGCCCATCTATTTCTCCAGTTTAATTCTGGGAAG
TCTGTATCATGCTGACCATCTTTCCAGAGCCATGTACCAGCGCATCGCAGACATGGATGATATTCCCCCG
CCATTCAGAATCAACAGACCACTTCTTAGCGGTATCAGTAACACAGAAGCAAGGCAACCTGGGAAAGCTC
CTAATTTCAGCGTCAACTGGACAGTAGGAGACCAGGGGTTGGAGATCATTAACGCAACCACAGGAAAAGA
TGACCTCGGAAGACAGTCGCAACTTTGCAAACACGCTCTTTACAGTCGTTGGGTCTGTCTACATGCAAAG
CTCAGTGAGACTCTGCGGATCCGAGGATCTCGGCCTGGCTCCTACCACGAGGCAAAACAAGGGGCGGTCG
AGTATCATGAGGCGAAACAGACTCTTTTCAAAGCTTTCTACAAAGCGGGACTGGGAGCATGGGTGGAAAA
ACCCATCGAACAAGACCAGTTTTCCCTTACTCCCTAGCAAGGCCTCTCGAGCCTCTAGAACTATAGTGAG
TCGTATTACGTAGATCCAGACATGATAAGATACATTGATGAGTTTGGACAAACCACAACTAGAATGCAGT
GAAAAAAATGCTTTATTTGTGAAATTTGTGATGCTATTGCTTTATTTGTAACCATTATAAGCTGCAATAA
ACAAGTTAACAACAACAATTGCATTCATTTTATGTTTCAGGTTCAGGGGGAGGTGTGGGAGGTTTTTTAA
TTCGCGGCCGCGGCGCCAATGCATTGGGCCCGGTACCCAGCTTTTGTTCCCTTTAGTGAGGGTTAATTGC
GCGCTTGGCGTAATCATGGTCATAGCTGTTTCCTGTGTGAAATTGTTATCCGCTCACAATTCCACACAAC
ATACGAGCCGGGAGCATAAAGTGTAAAGCCTGGGGTGCCTAATGAGTGAGCTAACTCACATTAATTGCGT
TGCGCTCACTGCCCGCTTTCCAGTCGGGAAACCTGTCGTGCCAGCTGCATTAATGAATCGGCCAACGCGC
GGGGAGAGGCGGTTTGCGTATTGGGCGCTCTTCCGCTTCCTCGCTCACTGACTCGCTGCGCTCGGTCGTT
CGGCTGCGGCGAGCGGTATCAGCTCACTCAAAGGCGGTAATACGGTTATCCACAGAATCAGGGGATAACG
CAGGAAAGAACATGTGAGCAAAAGGCCAGCAAAAGGCCAGGAACCGTAAAAAGGCCGCGTTGCTGGCGTT
TTTCCATAGGCTCCGCCCCCCTGACGAGCATCACAAAAATCGACGCTCAAGTCAGAGGTGGCGAAACCCG
ACAGGACTATAAAGATACCAGGCGTTTCCCCCTGGAAGCTCCCTCGTGCGCTCTCCTGTTCCGACCCTGC
CGCTTACCGGATACCTGTCCGCCTTTCTCCCTTCGGGAAGCGTGGCGCTTTCTCATAGCTCACGCTGTAG
GTATCTCAGTTCGGTGTAGGTCGTTCGCTCCAAGCTGGGCTGTGTGCACGAACCCCCCGTTCAGCCCGAC
CGCTGCGCCTTATCCGGTAACTATCGTCTTGAGTCCAACCCGGTAAGACACGACTTATCGCCACTGGCAG
CAGCCACTGGTAACAGGATTAGCAGAGCGAGGTATGTAGGCGGTGCTACAGAGTTCTTGAAGTGGTGGCC
TAACTACGGCTACACTAGAAGAACAGTATTTGGTATCTGCGCTCTGCTGAAGCCAGTTACCTTCGGAAAA
AGAGTTGGTAGCTCTTGATCCGGCAAACAAACCACCGCTGGTAGCGGTGGTTTTTTTGTTTGCAAGCAGC
AGATTACGCGCAGAAAAAAAGGATCTCAAGAAGATCCTTTGATCTTTTCTACGGGGTCTGACGCTCAGTG
GAACGAAAACTCACGTTAAGGGATTTTGGTCATGAGATTATCAAAAAGGATCTTCACCTAGATCCTTTTA
AATTAAAAATGAAGTTTTAAATCAATCTAAAGTATATATGAGTAAACTTGGTCTGACAGTTACCAATGCT
TAATCAGTGAGGCACCTATCTCAGCGATCTGTCTATTTCGTTCATCCATAGTTGCCTGACTCCCCGTCGT
GTAGATAACTACGATACGGGAGGGCTTACCATCTGGCCCCAGTGCTGCAATGATACCGCGAGACCCACGC
TCACCGGCTCCAGATTTATCAGCAATAAACCAGCCAGCCGGAAGGGCCGAGCGCAGAAGTGGTCCTGCAA
CTTTATCCGCCTCCATCCAGTCTATTAATTGTTGCCGGGAAGCTAGAGTAAGTAGTTCGCCAGTTAATAG
TTTGCGCAACGTTGTTGCCATTGCTACAGGCATCGTGGTGTCACGCTCGTCGTTTGGTATGGCTTCATTC
AGCTCCGGTTCCCAACGATCAAGGCGAGTTACATGATCCCCCATGTTGTGCAAAAAAGCGGTTAGCTCCT
TCGGTCCTCCGATCGTTGTCAGAAGTAAGTTGGCCGCAGTGTTATCACTCATGGTTATGGCAGCACTGCA
TAATTCTCTTACTGTCATGCCATCCGTAAGATGCTTTTCTGTGACTGGTGAGTACTCAACCAAGTCATTC
TGAGAATAGTGTATGCGGCGACCGAGTTGCTCTTGCCCGGCGTCAATACGGGATAATACCGCGCCACATA
GCAGAACTTTAAAAGTGCTCATCATTGGAAAACGTTCTTCGGGGCGAAAACTCTCAAGGATCTTACCGCT
GTTGAGATCCAGTTCGATGTAACCCACTCGTGCACCCAACTGATCTTCAGCATCTTTTACTTTCACCAGC
GTTTCTGGGTGAGCAAAAACAGGAAGGCAAAATGCCGCAAAAAAGGGAATAAGGGCGACACGGAAATGTT
GAATACTCATACTCTTCCTTTTTCAATATTATTGAAGCATTTATCAGGGTTATTGTCTCATGAGCGGATA
CATATTTGAATGTATTTAGAAAAATAAACAAATAGGGGTTCCGCGCACATTTCCCCGAAAAGTGCCACCT
AAATTGTAAGCGTTAATATTTTGTTAAAATTCGCGTTAAATTTTTGTTAAATCAGCTCATTTTTTAACCA
ATAGGCCGAAATCGGCAAAATCCCTTATAAATCAAAAGAATAGACCGAGATAGGGT
[37 nt withheld, positions 6987-7023]
AAAGAACGTGGACTCCAACGTCAAAGG
[49 nt withheld, positions 7051-7099]
T
[91 nt withheld, positions 7101-7191]
G
[124 nt withheld, positions 7193-7316]
CCCATTCGCCATTCAGGCTGCGCAACTGTTGGGAAGGGCGATCGGTGCGGGCCTCTTCGCTATTACGCCA
GTCGACCGCCAATTCAATATGGCGTATATGGACTCATGCCAATTCAATATGGTGGATCTGGACCTGTGCC
AATTCAATATGGCGTATATGGACTCGTGCCAATTCAATATGGTGGATCTGGACCCCAGCCAATTCAATAT
GGCGGACTTGGCACCATGCCAATTCAATATGGCGGACCTGGCACTGTGCCAACTGGGGAGGGGTCTACTT
GGCACGGTGCCAAGTTTGAGGAGGGGTCTTGGCCCTGTGCCAAGTCCGCCATATTGAATTGGCATGGTGC
CAATAATGGCGGCCATATTGGCTATATGCCAGGATCAATATATAGGCAATATCCAATATGGCCCTATGCC
AATATGGCTATTGGCCAGGTTCAATACTATGTATTGGCCCTATGCCATATAGTATTCCATATATGGGTTT
TCCTATTGACGTAGATAGCCCCTCCCAATGGGCGGTCCCATATACCATATATGGGGCTTCCTAATACCGC
CCATAGCCACTCCCCCATTGACGTCAATGGTCTCTATATATGGTCTTTCCTATTGACGTCATATGGGCGG
TCCTATTGACGTATATGGCGCCTCCCCCATTGACGTCAATTACGGTAAATGGCCCGCCTGGCTCAATGCC
CATTGACGTCAATAGGACCACCCACCATTGACGTCAATGGGATGGCTCATTGCCCATTCATATCCGTTCT
CACGCCCCCTATTGACGTCAATGACGGTAAATGGCCCACTTGGCAGTACATCAATATCTATTAATAGTAA
CTTGGCAAGTACATTACTATTGGAAGTACGCCAGGGTACATTGGCAGTACTCCCATTGACGTCAATGGCG
GTAAATGGCCCGCGATGGCTGCCAAGTACATCCCCATTGACGTCAATGGGGAGGGGCAATGACGCAAATG
GGCGTTCCATTGACGTAAATGGGCGGTAGGCGTGCCTAATGGGAGGTCTATATAAGCAATGCTCGTTTAG
GGAAC
